Addgene plasmid #208423: pKLV2-U6gRNA5(hCASP8_2b)-PGKpuro2ABFP-W
Purpose: Lentiviral gRNA plasmid targeting human CASP8 gene, co-expression of BFP tag
Depositing lab: Sok Ching Cheong. Depositing organization: Cancer Research Malaysia. Publication: High TNF and NF-kappaB Pathway Dependency Are Associated with AZD5582 Sensitivity in OSCC via CASP8-Dependent Apoptosis. Chai AWY, Tan YH, Ooi S, Yee PS, Yee SM, Lightfoot H, Barthorpe S, Garnett MJ, Cheong SC. Cancer Res Commun. 2024 Nov 1;4(11):2919-2932. doi: 10.1158/2767-9764.CRC-24-0136. PubMed 39360810.
Backbone
  Vector backbone: pKLV2-U6gRNA5(BbsI)-PGKpuro2ABFP-W
  Backbone size w/o insert (bp): 8648
  Vector type: Mammalian Expression, Lentiviral, CRISPR
  Selectable markers: Puromycin ; BFP
Growth in bacteria
  Bacterial resistance: Ampicillin, 100 μg/mL
  Growth temperature: 37°C
  Growth strain: NEB Stable
  Copy number: Unknown
Gene/Insert
  Gene/Insert name: CASP8
  gRNA/shRNA sequence: GCCTGGACTACATTCCGCAA
  Species: H. sapiens (human)
  Mutation: N/A
  Entrez Gene: CASP8 (a.k.a. ALPS2B, CAP4, Casp-8, FLICE, MACH, MCH5)
  Promoter: human U6
  Cloning method: Restriction Enzyme; 5′ cloning site BbsI (destroyed during cloning); 3′ cloning site BbsI (destroyed during cloning)
  Sequencing primers: 5′ AGATAATTAGAATTAATTTGACTG
Terms and licenses: Academic/Nonprofit Terms; Industry Terms: Not Available to Industry
Depositor comments: Used BbsI enzyme to clone in gRNA targeting gene of interest.
How to cite: pKLV2-U6gRNA5(hCASP8_2b)-PGKpuro2ABFP-W was a gift from Sok Ching Cheong (Addgene plasmid # 208423 ; http://n2t.net/addgene:208423 ; RRID:Addgene_208423)
