[The description below was written by a language model from this plasmid's Addgene catalogue record and pLannotate feature annotations shown in this document.]
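Description:
pKLV2-U6gRNA5(hCASP8_2b)-PGKpuro2ABFP-W is a lentiviral CRISPR guide RNA vector for mammalian cells, built on the pKLV2-U6gRNA5(BbsI)-PGKpuro2ABFP-W backbone and carrying a single guide directed against the human CASP8 gene, which encodes caspase-8. The guide oligonucleotide was inserted between two BbsI sites that were destroyed during cloning. This places it directly downstream of the human U6 RNA polymerase III promoter and upstream of a Streptococcus pyogenes Cas9 guide scaffold, which the feature table annotates as a tracrRNA fragment. The plasmid does not encode Cas9, so the nuclease has to be supplied separately in the target cells.

Downstream of the guide cassette, a mouse PGK promoter drives a bicistronic marker made of puromycin N-acetyltransferase joined through a 2A peptide (indicated by the construct name) to TagBFP. Transduced cells can therefore be drug-selected or tracked and sorted by blue fluorescence. A WPRE follows to enhance transcript expression. The transfer cassette has a CMV enhancer/promoter fused to a truncated HIV-1 5' LTR, which drives genomic RNA production in packaging cells. It also contains the Ψ packaging signal with a gag fragment, the RRE for Rev-dependent export, the cPPT/CTS, a truncated 3' LTR and a bGH polyadenylation signal. In bacteria the plasmid replicates from a high-copy ColE1/pUC-type origin with ampicillin resistance, and it also carries an f1 origin. According to the associated publication title, the construct was used to study CASP8-dependent apoptosis and AZD5582 sensitivity in oral squamous cell carcinoma.
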