Features (pLannotate 1.2.2; 28 found; start..end, strand, type, name):
    242..441     +  promoter       CMV promoter: human cytomegalovirus (CMV) immediate early promoter
    459..639     +  LTR            5' LTR (truncated): truncated 5' long terminal repeat (LTR) from HIV-1
    686..811     +  misc_feature   HIV-1 Ψ: packaging signal of human immunodeficiency virus type 1
    795..1133    +  CDS            HIV-1 gag (fragment): gag protein from human immunodeficiency virus 1; gag
   1310..1543    +  misc_feature   RRE: The Rev response element (RRE) of HIV-1 allows for Rev-dependent mRNA export from the nucleus to the cytoplasm.
   1920..2020    +  CDS            Rev (fragment): human immunodeficiency virus 1 (HIV-1) Rev protein; rev; enhances nuclear export of unspliced and incompletely spliced viral mRNAs
   2070..2187    +  misc_feature   cPPT/CTS: central polypurine tract and central termination sequence of HIV-1
   2262..2502    +  promoter       U6 promoter: RNA polymerase III promoter for human U6 snRNA
   2549..2616    +  misc_RNA       tracrRNA (fragment): trans-activating CRISPR RNA for the Streptococcus pyogenes CRISPR/Cas9 system
   2639..3138    +  promoter       PGK promoter: mouse phosphoglycerate kinase 1 promoter
   3178..3774    +  CDS            PuroR (fragment): puromycin N-acetyltransferase; pac from Streptomyces; confers resistance to puromycin
   3847..4545    +  CDS            TagBFP: TagBFP is a basic (constitutively fluorescent) blue fluorescent protein published in 2008, derived from Entacmaea quadricolor. It is reported to be a very rapidly-maturing monomer with very low acid sensitivity.
   4557..5143    +  misc_feature   WPRE: woodchuck hepatitis virus posttranscriptional regulatory element
   5137..5283    +  CDS            nef (fragment): NEF_HV1LA - Experimental evidence at protein level: Swiss-Prot protein existence level 1. Extracellular Nef protein targets CD4(+) T-lymphocytes for apoptosis by interacting with CXCR4 surface receptors. From Human immunodeficiency virus type 1 group M subtype B (isolate Lai) (HIV-1).
   5291..5469    +  LTR            5' LTR (truncated): truncated 5' long terminal repeat (LTR) from HIV-1
   5495..5606    +  polyA_signal   bGH poly(A) signal: bovine growth hormone polyadenylation signal
   5745..5763    -  promoter       T3 promoter: promoter for bacteriophage T3 RNA polymerase
   5808..5824    -  protein_bind   lac operator: The lac repressor binds to the lac operator to inhibit transcription in E. coli. This inhibition can be relieved by adding lactose or isopropyl-β-D-thiogalactopyranoside (IPTG). lac repressor encoded by lacI
   5832..5862    -  promoter       lac promoter: promoter for the E. coli lac operon
   5877..5898    -  protein_bind   CAP binding site: CAP binding activates transcription in the presence of cAMP. E. coli catabolite activator protein
   5911..6003    -  CDS            lacI (fragment): lac repressor; lacI; The lac repressor binds to the lac operator to inhibit transcription in E. coli. This inhibition can be relieved by adding lactose or isopropyl-β-D-thiogalactopyranoside (IPTG).
   6186..6774    -  rep_origin     ori: high-copy-number ColE1/pMB1/pBR322/pUC origin of replication
   6945..7805    -  CDS            AmpR: β-lactamase; bla; confers resistance to ampicillin, carbenicillin, and related antibiotics
   7806..7910    -  promoter       AmpR promoter: bla
   7963..8391    -  rep_origin     f1 ori (sequence partly withheld): f1 bacteriophage origin of replication; arrow indicates direction of (+) strand synthesis
   8396..8551    -  CDS            lacZα (fragment): LacZα fragment of β-galactosidase; lacZ fragment
   8559..8577    +  promoter       T7 promoter: promoter for bacteriophage T7 RNA polymerase
   8591..241     +  enhancer       CMV enhancer (across the origin): human cytomegalovirus immediate early enhancer
>Addgene plasmid #208423 | pKLV2-U6gRNA5(hCASP8_2b)-PGKpuro2ABFP-W | addgene full sequence | sequence record 413534 | Addgene NGS Result
GTCAATAATGACGTATGTTCCCATAGTAACGCCAATAGGGACTTTCCATTGACGTCAATGGGTGGAGTAT
TTACGGTAAACTGCCCACTTGGCAGTACATCAAGTGTATCATATGCCAAGTACGCCCCCTATTGACGTCA
ATGACGGTAAATGGCCCGCCTGGCATTATGCCCAGTACATGACCTTATGGGACTTTCCTACTTGGCAGTA
CATCTACGTATTAGTCATCGCTATTACCATGGTGATGCGGTTTTGGCAGTACATCAATGGGCGTGGATAG
CGGTTTGACTCACGGGGATTTCCAAGTCTCCACCCCATTGACGTCAATGGGAGTTTGTTTTGGCACCAAA
ATCAACGGGACTTTCCAAAATGTCGTAACAACTCCGCCCCATTGACGCAAATGGGCGGTAGGCGTGTACG
GTGGGAGGTCTATATAAGCAGCGCGTTTTGCCTGTACTGGGTCTCTCTGGTTAGACCAGATCTGAGCCTG
GGAGCTCTCTGGCTAACTAGGGAACCCACTGCTTAAGCCTCAATAAAGCTTGCCTTGAGTGCTTCAAGTA
GTGTGTGCCCGTCTGTTGTGTGACTCTGGTAACTAGAGATCCCTCAGACCCTTTTAGTCAGTGTGGAAAA
TCTCTAGCAGTGGCGCCCGAACAGGGACTTGAAAGCGAAAGGGAAACCAGAGGAGCTCTCTCGACGCAGG
ACTCGGCTTGCTGAAGCGCGCACGGCAAGAGGCGAGGGGCGGCGACTGGTGAGTACGCCAAAAATTTTGA
CTAGCGGAGGCTAGAAGGAGAGAGATGGGTGCGAGAGCGTCAGTATTAAGCGGGGGAGAATTAGATCGCG
ATGGGAAAAAATTCGGTTAAGGCCAGGGGGAAAGAAAAAATATAAATTAAAACATATAGTATGGGCAAGC
AGGGAGCTAGAACGATTCGCAGTTAATCCTGGCCTGTTAGAAACATCAGAAGGCTGTAGACAAATACTGG
GACAGCTACAACCATCCCTTCAGACAGGATCAGAAGAACTTAGATCATTATATAATACAGTAGCAACCCT
CTATTGTGTGCATCAAAGGATAGAGATAAAAGACACCAAGGAAGCTTTAGACAAGATAGAGGAAGAGCAA
AACAAAAGTAAGACCACCGCACAGCAAGCGGCCGGCCGCGCTGATCTTCAGACCTGGAGGAGGAGATATG
AGGGACAATTGGAGAAGTGAATTATATAAATATAAAGTAGTAAAAATTGAACCATTAGGAGTAGCACCCA
CCAAGGCAAAGAGAAGAGTGGTGCAGAGAGAAAAAAGAGCAGTGGGAATAGGAGCTTTGTTCCTTGGGTT
CTTGGGAGCAGCAGGAAGCACTATGGGCGCAGCGTCAATGACGCTGACGGTACAGGCCAGACAATTATTG
TCTGGTATAGTGCAGCAGCAGAACAATTTGCTGAGGGCTATTGAGGCGCAACAGCATCTGTTGCAACTCA
CAGTCTGGGGCATCAAGCAGCTCCAGGCAAGAATCCTGGCTGTGGAAAGATACCTAAAGGATCAACAGCT
CCTGGGGATTTGGGGTTGCTCTGGAAAACTCATTTGCACCACTGCTGTGCCTTGGAATGCTAGTTGGAGT
AATAAATCTCTGGAACAGATTTGGAATCACACGACCTGGATGGAGTGGGACAGAGAAATTAACAATTACA
CAAGCTTAATACACTCCTTAATTGAAGAATCGCAAAACCAGCAAGAAAAGAATGAACAAGAATTATTGGA
ATTAGATAAATGGGCAAGTTTGTGGAATTGGTTTAACATAACAAATTGGCTGTGGTATATAAAATTATTC
ATAATGATAGTAGGAGGCTTGGTAGGTTTAAGAATAGTTTTTGCTGTACTTTCTATAGTGAATAGAGTTA
GGCAGGGATATTCACCATTATCGTTTCAGACCCACCTCCCAACCCCGAGGGGACCCGACAGGCCCGAAGG
AATAGAAGAAGAAGGTGGAGAGAGAGACAGAGACAGATCCATTCGATTAGTGAACGGATCGGCACTGCGT
GCGCCAATTCTGCAGACAAATGGCAGTATTCATCCACAATTTTAAAAGAAAAGGGGGGATTGGGGGGTAC
AGTGCAGGGGAAAGAATAGTAGACATAATAGCAACAGACATACAAACTAAAGAATTACAAAAACAAATTA
CAAAAATTCAAAATTTTCGGGTTTATTACAGGGACAGCAGAGATCCAGTTTGGTTAGTACCGGGCCCTAC
GCGTCCAAGGTCGGGCAGGAAGAGGGCCTATTTCCCATGATTCCTTCATATTTGCATATACGATACAAGG
CTGTTAGAGAGATAATTAGAATTAATTTGACTGTAAACACAAAGATATTAGTACAAAATACGTGACGTAG
AAAGTAATAATTTCTTGGGTAGTTTGCAGTTTTAAAATTATGTTTTAAAATGGACTATCATATGCTTACC
GTAACTTGAAAGTATTTCGATTTCTTGGCTTTATATATCTTGTGGAAAGGACGAAACACCGCCTGGACTA
CATTCCGCAAGTTTAAGAGCTATGCTGGAAACAGCATAGCAAGTTTAAATAAGGCTAGTCCGTTATCAAC
TTGAAAAAGTGGCACCGAGTCGGTGCTTTTTTTGGATCCAATTCTACCGGGTAGGGGAGGCGCTTTTCCC
AAGGCAGTCTGGAGCATGCGCTTTAGCAGCCCCGCTGGGCACTTGGCGCTACACAAGTGGCCTCTGGCCT
CGCACACATTCCACATCCACCGGTAGGCGCCAACCGGCTCCGTTCTTTGGTGGCCCCTTCGCGCCACCTT
CTACTCCTCCCCTAGTCAGGAAGTTCCCCCCCGCCCCGCAGCTCGCGTCGTGCAGGACGTGACAAATGGA
AGTAGCACGTCTCACTAGTCTCGTGCAGATGGACAGCACCGCTGAGCAATGGAAGCGGGTAGGCCTTTGG
GGCAGCGGCCAATAGCAGCTTTGCTCCTTCGCTTTCTGGGCTCAGAGGCTGGGAAGGGGTGGGTCCGGGG
GCGGGCTCAGGGGCGGGCTCAGGGGCGGGGCGGGCGCCCGAAGGTCCTCCGGAGGCCCGGCATTCTGCAC
GCTTCAAAAGCGCACGTCTGCCGCGCTGTTCTCCTCTTCCTCATCTCCGGGCCTTTCGACCTGCATCCAT
CTAGATCTCGAGCAGCTGAAGCTTACCATGACCGAGTACAAGCCCACGGTGCGCCTCGCCACCCGCGACG
ACGTCCCCAGGGCCGTACGCACCCTCGCCGCCGCGTTCGCCGACTACCCCGCCACGCGCCACACCGTCGA
TCCGGACCGCCACATCGAGCGGGTCACCGAGCTGCAAGAACTCTTCCTCACGCGCGTCGGGCTCGACATC
GGCAAGGTGTGGGTCGCGGACGACGGCGCCGCGGTGGCGGTCTGGACCACGCCGGAGAGCGTCGAAGCGG
GGGCGGTGTTCGCCGAGATCGGCCCGCGCATGGCCGAGTTGAGCGGTTCCCGGCTGGCCGCGCAGCAACA
GATGGAAGGCCTCCTGGCGCCGCACCGGCCCAAGGAGCCCGCGTGGTTCCTGGCCACCGTCGGCGTCTCG
CCCGACCACCAGGGCAAGGGTCTGGGCAGCGCCGTCGTGCTCCCCGGAGTGGAGGCGGCCGAGCGCGCCG
GGGTGCCCGCCTTCCTGGAGACCTCCGCGCCCCGCAACCTCCCCTTCTACGAGCGGCTCGGCTTCACCGT
CACCGCCGACGTCGAGGTGCCCGAAGGACCGCGCACCTGGTGCATGACCCGCAAGCCCGGTGCCGGCGGC
GGGTCCGGAGGAGAGGGCAGAGGAAGTCTCCTAACATGCGGTGACGTGGAGGAGAATCCTGGCCCAATGA
GCGAGCTGATTAAGGAGAACATGCACATGAAGCTGTACATGGAGGGCACCGTGGACAACCATCACTTCAA
GTGCACATCCGAGGGCGAAGGCAAGCCCTACGAGGGCACCCAGACCATGAGAATCAAGGTGGTCGAGGGC
GGCCCTCTCCCCTTCGCCTTCGACATCCTGGCTACTAGCTTCCTCTACGGCAGCAAGACCTTCATCAACC
ACACCCAGGGCATCCCCGACTTCTTCAAGCAGTCCTTCCCTGAGGGCTTCACATGGGAGAGAGTCACCAC
ATACGAGGACGGGGGCGTGCTGACCGCTACCCAGGACACCAGCCTCCAGGACGGCTGCCTCATCTACAAC
GTCAAGATCAGAGGGGTGAACTTCACATCCAACGGCCCTGTGATGCAGAAGAAAACACTCGGCTGGGAGG
CCTTCACCGAGACGCTGTACCCCGCTGACGGCGGCCTGGAAGGCAGAAACGACATGGCCCTGAAGCTCGT
GGGCGGGAGCCATCTGATCGCAAACATCAAGACCACATATAGATCCAAGAAACCCGCTAAGAACCTCAAG
ATGCCTGGCGTCTACTATGTGGACTACAGACTGGAAAGAATCAAGGAGGCCAACAACGAGACCTACGTCG
AGCAGCACGAGGTGGCAGTGGCCAGATACTGCGACCTCCCTAGCAAACTGGGGCACAAGCTTAATTGAGC
GGCCGCTCAACCTCTGGATTACAAAATTTGTGAAAGATTGACTGGTATTCTTAACTATGTTGCTCCTTTT
ACGCTATGTGGATACGCTGCTTTAATGCCTTTGTATCATGCTATTGCTTCCCGTATGGCTTTCATTTTCT
CCTCCTTGTATAAATCCTGGTTGCTGTCTCTTTATGAGGAGTTGTGGCCCGTTGTCAGGCAACGTGGCGT
GGTGTGCACTGTGTTTGCTGACGCAACCCCCACTGGTTGGGGCATTGCCACCACCTGTCAGCTCCTTTCC
GGGACTTTCGCTTTCCCCCTCCCTATTGCCACGGCGGAACTCATCGCCGCCTGCCTTGCCCGCTGCTGGA
CAGGGGCTCGGCTGTTGGGCACTGACAATTCCGTGGTGTTGTCGGGGAAATCATCGTCCTTTCCTTGGCT
GCTCGCCTGTGTTGCCACCTGGATTCTGCGCGGGACGTCCTTCTGCTACGTCCCTTCGGCCCTCAATCCA
GCGGACCTTCCTTCCCGCGGCCTGCTGCCGGCTCTGCGGCCTCTTCCGCGTCTACGCCTTCGCCCTCAGA
CGAGTCGGATCTCCCTTTGGGCCGCCTCCCCGCAGGTACCTTTAAGACCAATGACTTACAAGGCAGCTGT
AGATCTTAGCCACTTTTTAAAAGAAAAGGGGGGACTGGAAGGGCTAATTCACTCCCAAAGAAGTCAAGAT
CTGCTTTTTGCCTGTACTGGGTCTCTCTGGTTAGACCAGAGTCTCTCTGGTTAGACCAGATCTGAGCCTG
GGAGCTCTCTGGCTAACTAGGGAACCCACTGCTTAAGCCTCAATAAAGCTTGCCTTGAGTGCTTCAAGTA
GTGTGTGCCCGTCTGTTGTGTGACTCTGGTAACTAGAGATCCCTCAGACCCTTTTAGTCAGTGTGGAAAA
TCTCTAGCAGTTTAAACCCGCTGATCAGCCTCGACTGTGCCTTCTAGTTGCCAGCCATCTGTTGTTTGCC
CCTCCCCCGTGCCTTCCTTGACCCTGGAAGGTGCCACTCCCACTGTCCTTTCCTAATAAAATGAGGAAAT
TGCATCGCATTGTCTGAGTAGGTGTCATTCTATTCTGGGGGGTGGGGTGGGGCAGGACAGCAAGGGGGAG
GATTGGGAAGTCAATAGCAGGCATGCTGGGGATGCGGTGGGCTCTATGGGCGGCCGTTAATTAAGCTTTT
GTTCCCTTTAGTGAGGGTTAATTGCGCGCTTGGCGTAATCATGGTCATAGCTGTTTCCTGTGTGAAATTG
TTATCCGCTCACAATTCCACACAACATACGAGCCGGGAGCATAAAGTGTAAAGCCTGGGGTGCCTAATGA
GTGAGCTAACTCACATTAATTGCGTTGCGCTCACTGCCCGCTTTCCAGTCGGGAAACCTGTCGTGCCAGC
TGCATTAATGAATCGGCCAACGCGCGGGGAGAGGCGGTTTGCGTATTGGGCGCTCTTCCGCTTCCTCGCT
CACTGACTCGCTGCGCTCGGTCGTTCGGCTGCGGCGAGCGGTATCAGCTCACTCAAAGGCGGTAATACGG
TTATCCACAGAATCAGGGGATAACGCAGGAAAGAACATGTGAGCAAAAGGCCAGCAAAAGGCCAGGAACC
GTAAAAAGGCCGCGTTGCTGGCGTTTTTCCATAGGCTCCGCCCCCCTGACGAGCATCACAAAAATCGACG
CTCAAGTCAGAGGTGGCGAAACCCGACAGGACTATAAAGATACCAGGCGTTTCCCCCTGGAAGCTCCCTC
GTGCGCTCTCCTGTTCCGACCCTGCCGCTTACCGGATACCTGTCCGCCTTTCTCCCTTCGGGAAGCGTGG
CGCTTTCTCATAGCTCACGCTGTAGGTATCTCAGTTCGGTGTAGGTCGTTCGCTCCAAGCTGGGCTGTGT
GCACGAACCCCCCGTTCAGCCCGACCGCTGCGCCTTATCCGGTAACTATCGTCTTGAGTCCAACCCGGTA
AGACACGACTTATCGCCACTGGCAGCAGCCACTGGTAACAGGATTAGCAGAGCGAGGTATGTAGGCGGTG
CTACAGAGTTCTTGAAGTGGTGGCCTAACTACGGCTACACTAGAAGAACAGTATTTGGTATCTGCGCTCT
GCTGAAGCCAGTTACCTTCGGAAAAAGAGTTGGTAGCTCTTGATCCGGCAAACAAACCACCGCTGGTAGC
GGTGGTTTTTTTGTTTGCAAGCAGCAGATTACGCGCAGAAAAAAAGGATCTCAAGAAGATCCTTTGATCT
TTTCTACGGGGTCTGACGCTCAGTGGAACGAAAACTCACGTTAAGGGATTTTGGTCATGAGATTATCAAA
AAGGATCTTCACCTAGATCCTTTTAAATTAAAAATGAAGTTTTAAATCAATCTAAAGTATATATGAGTAA
ACTTGGTCTGACAGTTACCAATGCTTAATCAGTGAGGCACCTATCTCAGCGATCTGTCTATTTCGTTCAT
CCATAGTTGCCTGACTCCCCGTCGTGTAGATAACTACGATACGGGAGGGCTTACCATCTGGCCCCAGTGC
TGCAATGATACCGCGAGACCCACGCTCACCGGCTCCAGATTTATCAGCAATAAACCAGCCAGCCGGAAGG
GCCGAGCGCAGAAGTGGTCCTGCAACTTTATCCGCCTCCATCCAGTCTATTAATTGTTGCCGGGAAGCTA
GAGTAAGTAGTTCGCCAGTTAATAGTTTGCGCAACGTTGTTGCCATTGCTACAGGCATCGTGGTGTCACG
CTCGTCGTTTGGTATGGCTTCATTCAGCTCCGGTTCCCAACGATCAAGGCGAGTTACATGATCCCCCATG
TTGTGCAAAAAAGCGGTTAGCTCCTTCGGTCCTCCGATCGTTGTCAGAAGTAAGTTGGCCGCAGTGTTAT
CACTCATGGTTATGGCAGCACTGCATAATTCTCTTACTGTCATGCCATCCGTAAGATGCTTTTCTGTGAC
TGGTGAGTACTCAACCAAGTCATTCTGAGAATAGTGTATGCGGCGACCGAGTTGCTCTTGCCCGGCGTCA
ATACGGGATAATACCGCGCCACATAGCAGAACTTTAAAAGTGCTCATCATTGGAAAACGTTCTTCGGGGC
GAAAACTCTCAAGGATCTTACCGCTGTTGAGATCCAGTTCGATGTAACCCACTCGTGCACCCAACTGATC
TTCAGCATCTTTTACTTTCACCAGCGTTTCTGGGTGAGCAAAAACAGGAAGGCAAAATGCCGCAAAAAAG
GGAATAAGGGCGACACGGAAATGTTGAATACTCATACTCTTCCTTTTTCAATATTATTGAAGCATTTATC
AGGGTTATTGTCTCATGAGCGGATACATATTTGAATGTATTTAGAAAAATAAACAAATAGGGGTTCCGCG
CACATTTCCCCGAAAAGTGCCACCTAAATTGTAAGCGTTAATATTTTGTTAAAATTCGCGTTAAATTTTT
GTTAAATCAGCTCATTTTTTAACCAATAGGCCGAAATCGGCAAAATCCCTTATAAATCAAAAGAATAGAC
CGAGATAGGGT
[37 nt withheld, positions 8062-8098]
AAAGAACGTGGACTCCAACGTCAAAGG
[49 nt withheld, positions 8126-8174]
T
[91 nt withheld, positions 8176-8266]
G
[124 nt withheld, positions 8268-8391]
CCCATTCGCCATTCAGGCTGCGCAACTGTTGGGAAGGGCGATCGGTGCGGGCCTCTTCGCTATTACGCCA
GCTGGCGAAAGGGGGATGTGCTGCAAGGCGATTAAGTTGGGTAACGCCAGGGTTTTCCCAGTCACGACGT
TGTAAAACGACGGCCAGTGAGCGCGCGTAATACGACTCACTATAGGGCGAATTGACTAGTACATAACTTA
CGGTAAATGGCCCGCCTGGCTGACCGCCCAACGACCCCCGCCCATTGAC
